>Addgene plasmid #154275 | pLenti-hSyn-G-GESS | addgene full sequence | sequence record 305092 | Addgene NGS Result
GTCGACGGATCGGGAGATCTCCCGATCCCCTATGGTGCACTCTCAGTACAATCTGCTCTGATGCCGCATA
GTTAAGCCAGTATCTGCTCCCTGCTTGTGTGTTGGAGGTCGCTGAGTAGTGCGCGAGCAAAATTTAAGCT
ACAACAAGGCAAGGCTTGACCGACAATTGCATGAAGAATCTGCTTAGGGTTAGGCGTTTTGCGCTGCTTC
GCGATGTACGGGCCAGATATACGCGTTGACATTGATTATTGACTAGTTATTAATAGTAATCAATTACGGG
GTCATTAGTTCATAGCCCATATATGGAGTTCCGCGTTACATAACTTACGGTAAATGGCCCGCCTGGCTGA
CCGCCCAACGACCCCCGCCCATTGACGTCAATAATGACGTATGTTCCCATAGTAACGCCAATAGGGACTT
TCCATTGACGTCAATGGGTGGAGTATTTACGGTAAACTGCCCACTTGGCAGTACATCAAGTGTATCATAT
GCCAAGTACGCCCCCTATTGACGTCAATGACGGTAAATGGCCCGCCTGGCATTATGCCCAGTACATGACC
TTATGGGACTTTCCTACTTGGCAGTACATCTACGTATTAGTCATCGCTATTACCATGGTGATGCGGTTTT
GGCAGTACATCAATGGGCGTGGATAGCGGTTTGACTCACGGGGATTTCCAAGTCTCCACCCCATTGACGT
CAATGGGAGTTTGTTTTGGCACCAAAATCAACGGGACTTTCCAAAATGTCGTAACAACTCCGCCCCATTG
ACGCAAATGGGCGGTAGGCGTGTACGGTGGGAGGTCTATATAAGCAGCGCGTTTTGCCTGTACTGGGTCT
CTCTGGTTAGACCAGATCTGAGCCTGGGAGCTCTCTGGCTAACTAGGGAACCCACTGCTTAAGCCTCAAT
AAAGCTTGCCTTGAGTGCTTCAAGTAGTGTGTGCCCGTCTGTTGTGTGACTCTGGTAACTAGAGATCCCT
CAGACCCTTTTAGTCAGTGTGGAAAATCTCTAGCAGTGGCGCCCGAACAGGGACTTGAAAGCGAAAGGGA
AACCAGAGGAGCTCTCTCGACGCAGGACTCGGCTTGCTGAAGCGCGCACGGCAAGAGGCGAGGGGCGGCG
ACTGGTGAGTACGCCAAAAATTTTGACTAGCGGAGGCTAGAAGGAGAGAGATGGGTGCGAGAGCGTCAGT
ATTAAGCGGGGGAGAATTAGATCGCGATGGGAAAAAATTCGGTTAAGGCCAGGGGGAAAGAAAAAATATA
AATTAAAACATATAGTATGGGCAAGCAGGGAGCTAGAACGATTCGCAGTTAATCCTGGCCTGTTAGAAAC
ATCAGAAGGCTGTAGACAAATACTGGGACAGCTACAACCATCCCTTCAGACAGGATCAGAAGAACTTAGA
TCATTATATAATACAGTAGCAACCCTCTATTGTGTGCATCAAAGGATAGAGATAAAAGACACCAAGGAAG
CTTTAGACAAGATAGAGGAAGAGCAAAACAAAAGTAAGACCACCGCACAGCAAGCGGCCGCTGATCTTCA
GACCTGGAGGAGGAGATATGAGGGACAATTGGAGAAGTGAATTATATAAATATAAAGTAGTAAAAATTGA
ACCATTAGGAGTAGCACCCACCAAGGCAAAGAGAAGAGTGGTGCAGAGAGAAAAAAGAGCAGTGGGAATA
GGAGCTTTGTTCCTTGGGTTCTTGGGAGCAGCAGGAAGCACTATGGGCGCAGCGTCAATGACGCTGACGG
TACAGGCCAGACAATTATTGTCTGGTATAGTGCAGCAGCAGAACAATTTGCTGAGGGCTATTGAGGCGCA
ACAGCATCTGTTGCAACTCACAGTCTGGGGCATCAAGCAGCTCCAGGCAAGAATCCTGGCTGTGGAAAGA
TACCTAAAGGATCAACAGCTCCTGGGGATTTGGGGTTGCTCTGGAAAACTCATTTGCACCACTGCTGTGC
CTTGGAATGCTAGTTGGAGTAATAAATCTCTGGAACAGATTTGGAATCACACGACCTGGATGGAGTGGGA
CAGAGAAATTAACAATTACACAAGCTTAATACACTCCTTAATTGAAGAATCGCAAAACCAGCAAGAAAAG
AATGAACAAGAATTATTGGAATTAGATAAATGGGCAAGTTTGTGGAATTGGTTTAACATAACAAATTGGC
TGTGGTATATAAAATTATTCATAATGATAGTAGGAGGCTTGGTAGGTTTAAGAATAGTTTTTGCTGTACT
TTCTATAGTGAATAGAGTTAGGCAGGGATATTCACCATTATCGTTTCAGACCCACCTCCCAACCCCGAGG
GGACCCGACAGGCCCGAAGGAATAGAAGAAGAAGGTGGAGAGAGAGACAGAGACAGATCCATTCGATTAG
TGAACGGATCGGCACTGCGTGCGCCAATTCTGCAGACAAATGGCAGTATTCATCCACAATTTTAAAAGAA
AAGGGGGGATTGGGGGGTACAGTGCAGGGGAAAGAATAGTAGACATAATAGCAACAGACATACAAACTAA
AGAATTACAAAAACAAATTACAAAAATTCAAAATTTTCGGGTTTATTACAGGGACAGCAGAGATCCAGTT
TGGTTAATTAAGTGTCTAGACTGCAGAGGGCCCTGCGTATGAGTGCAAGTGGGTTTTAGGACCAGGATGA
GGCGGGGTGGGGGTGCCTACCTGACGACCGACCCCGACCCACTGGACAAGCACCCAACCCCCATTCCCCA
AATTGCGCATCCCCTATCAGAGAGGGGGAGGGGAAACAGGATGCGGCGAGGCGCGTGCGCACTGCCAGCT
TCAGCACCGCGGACAGTGCCTTCGCCCCCGCCTGGCGGCGCGCGCCACCGCCGCCTCAGCACTGAAGGCG
CGCTGACGTCACTCGCCGGTCCCCCGCAAACTCCCCTTCCCGGCCACCTTGGTCGCGTCCGCGCCGCCGC
CGGCCCAGCCGGACCGCACCACGCGAGGCGCGAGATAGGGGGGCACGGGCGCGACCATCTGCGCTGCGGC
GCCGGCGACTCAGCGCTGCCTCAGTCTGCGGTGGGCAGCGGAGGAGTCGTGTCGTGCCTGAGAGCGCAGT
CGAGAAGGTACCGGATCCACCGGTGACCATGGAGACAGACACACTCCTGCTATGGGTACTGCTGCTCTGG
GTTCCAGGTTCCACTGGTGACAGATCTGCTGCCTCATCCGCTCAGTGTGATTTCGGCGGACCTTTTCAGG
CTTACAAGTCCGTGAACGGACCAGGAAATGGAGGTTATTACCTGCGCAAGACTACCAAGCCAGGCACCCC
AGAATGCGCATACGTTCTCGTACCACAGAACACCTTGAGCGAGGGGCAGAGTACATCCTTCACATACGGC
AAGTTGCAAAACGGTCAGATGATTCAACTTACCGCTACCGTCACCGTTAATGGGGATAAGATTGAGGTTA
CAGGGGCCGGTCAGGACCTGAGCGGAACCACTACCGTGTTGTTTAGCGATTACCGCAGTTGTGACGTGAT
GCGGGGACCTGATGGCAATTATGAGCTGTGGGTGTATCCTGATCGTGTTTATATCAAGGCCGACAAGCAG
AAGAACGGCATCAAGGCGAACTTCCAGATCCGCCACAACGTGGAGGACGGCAGCGTGCAGCTCGCCGACC
ACTACCAGCAGAACACCCCCATCGGCGACGGCCCCGTGCTGCTGCCCGACAACCACTACCTGAGCACCCA
GTCCGTGCTGAGCAAAGACCCCAACGAGAAGCGCGATCACATGGTCCTGCTGGAGTTCGTGACCGCCGCC
GGGATCACTCTCGGCATGGACGAGCTGTACAAGGTGGACGGCGGCACGGGTGGAAGCATGGTATCACGCG
GCGAGGAGCTGTTCACCGGGGTGGTGCCCATCCTGGTCGAGCTGGACGGCGACGTAAACGGCCACAAGTT
CCGCGTGAGGGGCGAAGGCGAGGGCGATGCCACCAACGGCAAGCTGACCCTGAAGTTCATCTGCACCACC
GGCAAGCTGCCCGTGCCCTGGCCCACCCTCGTGACCACCTTGACCTACGGCGTGCAGTGCTTCTCCCGCT
ACCCCGACCACATGAAGCAGCACGACTTCTTCAAGTCCGCCATGCCCGAAGGCTACGTCCAGGAGCGCAC
CATCTTCTTCAAGGACGACGGCACCTACAAGACCCGCGCCGAGGTGAAGTTCGAGGGCGACACCCTGGTG
AACCGCATCGAGCTGAAGGGCATCGACTTCAAGGAGGACGGCAACATCCTGGGGCACAAGCTGGAGTACG
AGATGGCGGGTGCCATCAATCTCCAAAGTTACGGTTGTTGCGATACCAAGTTCGCCCAGGTGGCCGGAGG
ACGCCCAATCCACCACACATGGCATACTTACTGTCCACCTTTGCCAGTCGACGCTGTGGGCCAGGACACG
CAGGAGGTCATCGTGGTGCCACACTCCTTGCCCTTTAAGGTGGTGGTGATCTCAGCCATCCTGGCCCTGG
TGGTGCTCACCATCATCTCCCTTATCATCCTCATCATGCTTTGGCAGAAGAAGCCACGTAAGAGCAGGAT
CACCAGCGAGGGCGAGTACATCCCCCTGGACCAGATCGACATCAACGTGTTCTGCTACGAGAACGAGGTG
TAGGCTAGCCCCGAATTCGATATCAAGCTTATCGATAATCAACCTCTGGATTACAAAATTTGTGAAAGAT
TGACTGGTATTCTTAACTATGTTGCTCCTTTTACGCTATGTGGATACGCTGCTTTAATGCCTTTGTATCA
TGCTATTGCTTCCCGTATGGCTTTCATTTTCTCCTCCTTGTATAAATCCTGGTTGCTGTCTCTTTATGAG
GAGTTGTGGCCCGTTGTCAGGCAACGTGGCGTGGTGTGCACTGTGTTTGCTGACGCAACCCCCACTGGTT
GGGGCATTGCCACCACCTGTCAGCTCCTTTCCGGGACTTTCGCTTTCCCCCTCCCTATTGCCACGGCGGA
ACTCATCGCCGCCTGCCTTGCCCGCTGCTGGACAGGGGCTCGGCTGTTGGGCACTGACAATTCCGTGGTG
TTGTCGGGGAAATCATCGTCCTTTCCTTGGCTGCTCGCCTGTGTTGCCACCTGGATTCTGCGCGGGACGT
CCTTCTGCTACGTCCCTTCGGCCCTCAATCCAGCGGACCTTCCTTCCCGCGGCCTGCTGCCGGCTCTGCG
GCCTCTTCCGCGTCTTCGCCTTCGCCCTCAGACGAGTCGGATCTCCCTTTGGGCCGCCTCCCCGCATCGA
TACCGTCGACCTCGAGACCTAGAAAAACATGGAGCAATCACAAGTAGCAATACAGCAGCTACCAATGCTG
ATTGTGCCTGGCTAGAAGCACAAGAGGAGGAGGAGGTGGGTTTTCCAGTCACACCTCAGGTACCTTTAAG
ACCAATGACTTACAAGGCAGCTGTAGATCTTAGCCACTTTTTAAAAGAAAAGGGGGGACTGGAAGGGCTA
ATTCACTCCCAACGAAGACAAGATATCCTTGATCTGTGGATCTACCACACACAAGGCTACTTCCCTGATT
GGCAGAACTACACACCAGGGCCAGGGATCAGATATCCACTGACCTTTGGATGGTGCTACAAGCTAGTACC
AGTTGAGCAAGAGAAGGTAGAAGAAGCCAATGAAGGAGAGAACACCCGCTTGTTACACCCTGTGAGCCTG
CATGGGATGGATGACCCGGAGAGAGAAGTATTAGAGTGGAGGTTTGACAGCCGCCTAGCATTTCATCACA
TGGCCCGAGAGCTGCATCCGGACTGTACTGGGTCTCTCTGGTTAGACCAGATCTGAGCCTGGGAGCTCTC
TGGCTAACTAGGGAACCCACTGCTTAAGCCTCAATAAAGCTTGCCTTGAGTGCTTCAAGTAGTGTGTGCC
CGTCTGTTGTGTGACTCTGGTAACTAGAGATCCCTCAGACCCTTTTAGTCAGTGTGGAAAATCTCTAGCA
GGGCCCGTTTAAACCCGCTGATCAGCCTCGACTGTGCCTTCTAGTTGCCAGCCATCTGTTGTTTGCCCCT
CCCCCGTGCCTTCCTTGACCCTGGAAGGTGCCACTCCCACTGTCCTTTCCTAATAAAATGAGGAAATTGC
ATCGCATTGTCTGAGTAGGTGTCATTCTATTCTGGGGGGTGGGGTGGGGCAGGACAGCAAGGGGGAGGAT
TGGGAAGACAATAGCAGGCATGCTGGGGATGCGGTGGGCTCTATGGCTTCTGAGGCGGAAAGAACCAGCT
GGGGCTCTAGGGGGTATCCCC
[124 nt withheld, positions 6252-6375]
C
[91 nt withheld, positions 6377-6467]
A
[49 nt withheld, positions 6469-6517]
CCTTTGACGTTGGAGTCCACGTTCTTT
[37 nt withheld, positions 6545-6581]
ACCCTATCTCGGTCTATTCTTTTGATTTATAAGGGATTTTGCCGATTTCGGCCTATTGGTTAAAAAATGA
GCTGATTTAACAAAAATTTAACGCGAATTAATTCTGTGGAATGTGTGTCAGTTAGGGTGTGGAAAGTCCC
CAGGCTCCCCAGCAGGCAGAAGTATGCAAAGCATGCATCTCAATTAGTCAGCAACCAGGTGTGGAAAGTC
CCCAGGCTCCCCAGCAGGCAGAAGTATGCAAAGCATGCATCTCAATTAGTCAGCAACCATAGTCCCGCCC
CTAACTCCGCCCATCCCGCCCCTAACTCCGCCCAGTTCCGCCCATTCTCCGCCCCATGGCTGACTAATTT
TTTTTATTTATGCAGAGGCCGAGGCCGCCTCTGCCTCTGAGCTATTCCAGAAGTAGTGAGGAGGCTTTTT
TGGAGGCCTAGGCTTTTGCAAAAAGCTCCCGGGAGCTTGTATATCCATTTTCGGATCTGATCAGCACGTG
TTGACAATTAATCATCGGCATAGTATATCGGCATAGTATAATACGACAAGGTGAGGAACTAAACCATGGC
CAAGTTGACCAGTGCCGTTCCGGTGCTCACCGCGCGCGACGTCGCCGGAGCGGTCGAGTTCTGGACCGAC
CGGCTCGGGTTCTCCCGGGACTTCGTGGAGGACGACTTCGCCGGTGTGGTCCGGGACGACGTGACCCTGT
TCATCAGCGCGGTCCAGGACCAGGTGGTGCCGGACAACACCCTGGCCTGGGTGTGGGTGCGCGGCCTGGA
CGAGCTGTACGCCGAGTGGTCGGAGGTCGTGTCCACGAACTTCCGGGACGCCTCCGGGCCGGCCATGACC
GAGATCGGCGAGCAGCCGTGGGGGCGGGAGTTCGCCCTGCGCGACCCGGCCGGCAACTGCGTGCACTTCG
TGGCCGAGGAGCAGGACTGACACGTGCTACGAGATTTCGATTCCACCGCCGCCTTCTATGAAAGGTTGGG
CTTCGGAATCGTTTTCCGGGACGCCGGCTGGATGATCCTCCAGCGCGGGGATCTCATGCTGGAGTTCTTC
GCCCACCCCAACTTGTTTATTGCAGCTTATAATGGTTACAAATAAAGCAATAGCATCACAAATTTCACAA
ATAAAGCATTTTTTTCACTGCATTCTAGTTGTGGTTTGTCCAAACTCATCAATGTATCTTATCATGTCTG
TATACCGTCGACCTCTAGCTAGAGCTTGGCGTAATCATGGTCATAGCTGTTTCCTGTGTGAAATTGTTAT
CCGCTCACAATTCCACACAACATACGAGCCGGAAGCATAAAGTGTAAAGCCTGGGGTGCCTAATGAGTGA
GCTAACTCACATTAATTGCGTTGCGCTCACTGCCCGCTTTCCAGTCGGGAAACCTGTCGTGCCAGCTGCA
TTAATGAATCGGCCAACGCGCGGGGAGAGGCGGTTTGCGTATTGGGCGCTCTTCCGCTTCCTCGCTCACT
GACTCGCTGCGCTCGGTCGTTCGGCTGCGGCGAGCGGTATCAGCTCACTCAAAGGCGGTAATACGGTTAT
CCACAGAATCAGGGGATAACGCAGGAAAGAACATGTGAGCAAAAGGCCAGCAAAAGGCCAGGAACCGTAA
AAAGGCCGCGTTGCTGGCGTTTTTCCATAGGCTCCGCCCCCCTGACGAGCATCACAAAAATCGACGCTCA
AGTCAGAGGTGGCGAAACCCGACAGGACTATAAAGATACCAGGCGTTTCCCCCTGGAAGCTCCCTCGTGC
GCTCTCCTGTTCCGACCCTGCCGCTTACCGGATACCTGTCCGCCTTTCTCCCTTCGGGAAGCGTGGCGCT
TTCTCATAGCTCACGCTGTAGGTATCTCAGTTCGGTGTAGGTCGTTCGCTCCAAGCTGGGCTGTGTGCAC
GAACCCCCCGTTCAGCCCGACCGCTGCGCCTTATCCGGTAACTATCGTCTTGAGTCCAACCCGGTAAGAC
ACGACTTATCGCCACTGGCAGCAGCCACTGGTAACAGGATTAGCAGAGCGAGGTATGTAGGCGGTGCTAC
AGAGTTCTTGAAGTGGTGGCCTAACTACGGCTACACTAGAAGAACAGTATTTGGTATCTGCGCTCTGCTG
AAGCCAGTTACCTTCGGAAAAAGAGTTGGTAGCTCTTGATCCGGCAAACAAACCACCGCTGGTAGCGGTG
GTTTTTTTGTTTGCAAGCAGCAGATTACGCGCAGAAAAAAAGGATCTCAAGAAGATCCTTTGATCTTTTC
TACGGGGTCTGACGCTCAGTGGAACGAAAACTCACGTTAAGGGATTTTGGTCATGAGATTATCAAAAAGG
ATCTTCACCTAGATCCTTTTAAATTAAAAATGAAGTTTTAAATCAATCTAAAGTATATATGAGTAAACTT
GGTCTGACAGTTACCAATGCTTAATCAGTGAGGCACCTATCTCAGCGATCTGTCTATTTCGTTCATCCAT
AGTTGCCTGACTCCCCGTCGTGTAGATAACTACGATACGGGAGGGCTTACCATCTGGCCCCAGTGCTGCA
ATGATACCGCGAGACCCACGCTCACCGGCTCCAGATTTATCAGCAATAAACCAGCCAGCCGGAAGGGCCG
AGCGCAGAAGTGGTCCTGCAACTTTATCCGCCTCCATCCAGTCTATTAATTGTTGCCGGGAAGCTAGAGT
AAGTAGTTCGCCAGTTAATAGTTTGCGCAACGTTGTTGCCATTGCTACAGGCATCGTGGTGTCACGCTCG
TCGTTTGGTATGGCTTCATTCAGCTCCGGTTCCCAACGATCAAGGCGAGTTACATGATCCCCCATGTTGT
GCAAAAAAGCGGTTAGCTCCTTCGGTCCTCCGATCGTTGTCAGAAGTAAGTTGGCCGCAGTGTTATCACT
CATGGTTATGGCAGCACTGCATAATTCTCTTACTGTCATGCCATCCGTAAGATGCTTTTCTGTGACTGGT
GAGTACTCAACCAAGTCATTCTGAGAATAGTGTATGCGGCGACCGAGTTGCTCTTGCCCGGCGTCAATAC
GGGATAATACCGCGCCACATAGCAGAACTTTAAAAGTGCTCATCATTGGAAAACGTTCTTCGGGGCGAAA
ACTCTCAAGGATCTTACCGCTGTTGAGATCCAGTTCGATGTAACCCACTCGTGCACCCAACTGATCTTCA
GCATCTTTTACTTTCACCAGCGTTTCTGGGTGAGCAAAAACAGGAAGGCAAAATGCCGCAAAAAAGGGAA
TAAGGGCGACACGGAAATGTTGAATACTCATACTCTTCCTTTTTCAATATTATTGAAGCATTTATCAGGG
TTATTGTCTCATGAGCGGATACATATTTGAATGTATTTAGAAAAATAAACAAATAGGGGTTCCGCGCACA
TTTCCCCGAAAAGTGCCACCTGAC
Features (pLannotate 1.2.2; 33 found; start..end, strand, type, name):
     31..83      -  misc_feature   bom (fragment): basis of mobility region from pBR322
    238..617     +  enhancer       CMV enhancer: human cytomegalovirus immediate early enhancer
    618..817     +  promoter       CMV promoter: human cytomegalovirus (CMV) immediate early promoter
    835..1015    +  LTR            5' LTR (truncated): truncated 5' long terminal repeat (LTR) from HIV-1
   1062..1187    +  misc_feature   HIV-1 Ψ: packaging signal of human immunodeficiency virus type 1
   1171..1534    +  CDS            HIV-1 gag (fragment): gag protein from human immunodeficiency virus 1; gag
   1680..1913    +  misc_feature   RRE: The Rev response element (RRE) of HIV-1 allows for Rev-dependent mRNA export from the nucleus to the cytoplasm.
   2290..2390    +  CDS            Rev (fragment): human immunodeficiency virus 1 (HIV-1) Rev protein; rev; enhances nuclear export of unspliced and incompletely spliced viral mRNAs
   2440..2557    +  misc_feature   cPPT/CTS: central polypurine tract and central termination sequence of HIV-1
   2632..3079    +  promoter       hSyn promoter: human synapsin I promoter; confers neuron-specific expression (Kügler et al., 2003)
   3109..3171    +  sig_peptide    Igκ leader: leader sequence from mouse immunoglobulin κ light chain
   3547..4269    +  CDS            cEGFP: cEGFP is a basic (constitutively fluorescent) green fluorescent protein published in 2008, derived from Aequorea victoria.
   4393..4539    +  CDS            PDGFRβ TM domain: transmembrane domain from platelet derived growth factor receptor beta
   4540..4599    +  CDS            KCNJ2 (fragment): KCNJ2_HUMAN - Also known as IRK1. Experimental evidence at protein level: Swiss-Prot protein existence level 1. Probably participates in establishing action potential waveform and excitability of neuronal and muscle tissues. Inward rectifier potassium channels are characterized by a greater tendency to allow potassium to flow into the cell rather than out of it. Their voltage dependence is regulated by the concentration of extracellular potassium; as external potassium is raised, the voltage range of the channel opening shifts to more positive voltages. The inward rectification is mainly due t
   4633..4657    +  misc_feature   MCS (fragment): pBluescript multiple cloning site
   4657..5245    +  misc_feature   WPRE: woodchuck hepatitis virus posttranscriptional regulatory element
   5182..5763    +  CDS            nef (fragment): NEF_HV1H2 - Experimental evidence at protein level: Swiss-Prot protein existence level 1. Extracellular Nef protein targets CD4(+) T-lymphocytes for apoptosis by interacting with CXCR4 surface receptors. From Human immunodeficiency virus type 1 group M subtype B (isolate HXB2) (HIV-1).
   5770..5950    +  LTR            5' LTR (truncated): truncated 5' long terminal repeat (LTR) from HIV-1
   5982..6206    +  polyA_signal   bGH poly(A) signal: bovine growth hormone polyadenylation signal
   6210..6231    +  promoter       SV40 promoter (fragment): SV40 enhancer and early promoter
   6252..6680    +  rep_origin     f1 ori (sequence partly withheld): f1 bacteriophage origin of replication; arrow indicates direction of (+) strand synthesis
   6694..7023    +  promoter       SV40 promoter: SV40 enhancer and early promoter
   7071..7118    +  promoter       EM7 promoter: synthetic bacterial promoter&nbsp
   7137..7511    +  CDS            BleoR: antibiotic-binding protein; Sh ble from Streptoalloteichus hindustanus; confers resistance to bleomycin, phleomycin, and Zeocin™
   7521..7646    +  CDS            ble (fragment): BLE_KLEPN - Experimental evidence at protein level: Swiss-Prot protein existence level 1. Binding protein with a strong affinity to the bleomycin family of antibiotics. Binds to CL990; an antimitotic-antibiotic compound. From Klebsiella pneumoniae.
   7641..7762    +  polyA_signal   SV40 poly(A) signal: SV40 polyadenylation signal
   7835..7851    -  protein_bind   lac operator: The lac repressor binds to the lac operator to inhibit transcription in E. coli. This inhibition can be relieved by adding lactose or isopropyl-β-D-thiogalactopyranoside (IPTG). lac repressor encoded by lacI
   7859..7889    -  promoter       lac promoter: promoter for the E. coli lac operon
   7904..7925    -  protein_bind   CAP binding site: CAP binding activates transcription in the presence of cAMP. E. coli catabolite activator protein
   7938..8030    -  CDS            lacI (fragment): lac repressor; lacI; The lac repressor binds to the lac operator to inhibit transcription in E. coli. This inhibition can be relieved by adding lactose or isopropyl-β-D-thiogalactopyranoside (IPTG).
   8213..8801    -  rep_origin     ori: high-copy-number ColE1/pMB1/pBR322/pUC origin of replication
   8972..9832    -  CDS            AmpR: β-lactamase; bla; confers resistance to ampicillin, carbenicillin, and related antibiotics
   9833..9937    -  promoter       AmpR promoter: bla
