[The description below was written by a language model from this plasmid's Addgene catalogue record and pLannotate feature annotations shown in this document.]
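Description:
pLenti-hSyn-G-GESS is a lentiviral transfer plasmid of about 10 kb built on a pLenti backbone, designed to deliver a genetically encoded green fluorescent construct called G-GESS into neurons. It is propagated in E. coli through a high-copy ColE1/pUC-type origin with ampicillin selection (AmpR). It also carries an f1 origin and an SV40/EM7-driven BleoR cassette, located outside the viral genome, that can confer Zeocin resistance. The viral portion has a third-generation-style layout. A CMV enhancer/promoter is fused to a truncated HIV-1 5' LTR to drive genomic RNA production in packaging cells. This is followed by the Ψ packaging signal with a gag fragment, the RRE for Rev-dependent nuclear export, and the cPPT/CTS. Downstream of the payload sit a WPRE to boost transcript stability and expression, a truncated 3' LTR, and a bGH polyadenylation signal.

The 1.5 kb insert, cloned between AgeI and EcoRI sites, is expressed from the human synapsin I promoter, which restricts expression to neurons. The annotated parts indicate a protein displayed on the cell surface. An Igκ leader peptide directs secretion, and an EGFP-derived fluorescent domain is preceded by an unannotated stretch whose identity the record does not give. A PDGFRβ transmembrane anchor follows, then a short fragment of KCNJ2 (Kir2.1), a type of sequence commonly used as a membrane-trafficking signal. The record does not state what G-GESS senses or what the name stands for. The catalogue purpose is listed only as "Withdrawn". The depositor comments explain that the plasmid was pulled at the corresponding author's request because some reported results could not be reproduced under the original conditions.
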