Addgene plasmid #154275: pLenti-hSyn-G-GESS
Purpose: Withdrawn
Depositing lab: Huiwang Ai.
Backbone
  Vector backbone: pLenti
  Backbone size w/o insert (bp): 8451
  Total vector size (bp): 9966
  Vector type: Lentiviral
Growth in bacteria
  Bacterial resistance: Ampicillin, 100 μg/mL
  Growth temperature: 37°C
  Growth strain: NEB Stable
  Copy number: Unknown
Gene/Insert
  Gene/Insert name: G-GESS
  Insert size (bp): 1515
  Promoter: hSyn
  Cloning method: Restriction Enzyme; 5′ cloning site AgeI (unknown if destroyed); 3′ cloning site EcoRI (unknown if destroyed)
  Sequencing primers: 5′ ATC TGC GCT GCG GCG CCG G; 3′ cctcataaagagacagcaaccagga
Terms and licenses: Academic/Nonprofit Terms; Industry Terms: Not Available to Industry
Depositor comments: The plasmid is withdrawn per the corresponding author’s request, because researchers in the corresponding author’s lab have been unable to reproduce some of the reported results under conditions originally described.
How to cite: pLenti-hSyn-G-GESS was a gift from Huiwang Ai (Addgene plasmid # 154275)
